Addgene plasmid #202106: pL0_AC-47740
Purpose: Level 0 plasmid containing the promoter from gene 47740 from Phaeodactylum tricornutum with AC overhangs used to build a level 1 construct.
Depositing lab: Christopher Dupont. Depositing organization: J. Craig Venter Institute (JCVI). Publication: Universal loop assembly: open, efficient and cross-kingdom DNA fabrication. Pollak B, Matute T, Nunez I, Cerda A, Lopez C, Vargas V, Kan A, Bielinski V, von Dassow P, Dupont CL, Federici F. Synth Biol (Oxf). 2020;5(1):ysaa001. doi: 10.1093/synbio/ysaa001. Epub 2020 Feb 5. PubMed 32161816.
Backbone
  Vector backbone: pL0R
  Vector type: Synthetic Biology
Growth in bacteria
  Bacterial resistance: Spectinomycin, 50 μg/mL
  Growth temperature: 37°C
  Growth strain: DH5alpha
  Copy number: High Copy
Gene/Insert
  Gene/Insert name: 47740 promoter
  Species: Phaeodactylum tricornutum
  Insert size (bp): 536
  Mutation: Promoter sequence mutated to remove bsaI site for domestication
  Cloning method: Gibson Cloning
How to cite: pL0_AC-47740 was a gift from Christopher Dupont (Addgene plasmid # 202106 ; http://n2t.net/addgene:202106 ; RRID:Addgene_202106)
