[The description below was written by a language model from this plasmid's Addgene catalogue record and pLannotate feature annotations shown in this document.]
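Description:
pL0_AC-47740 is a small (about 2.6 kb) Level 0 part plasmid from the Universal Loop assembly system, a hierarchical Type IIS cloning framework for building multi-part constructs across different host organisms. It is built on the pL0R backbone and is propagated in E. coli as a high-copy plasmid. The feature table shows a ColE1/pUC-type origin of replication and an aadA gene, which encodes the aminoglycoside adenylyltransferase that confers spectinomycin (and streptomycin) resistance, matching the spectinomycin selection listed in the catalogue. The annotation also picks up a short fragment of the pUC18/19 multiple cloning site and a short fragment matching the Tn5 transposase coding sequence just upstream of aadA. Both are partial matches and are probably backbone remnants rather than functional elements.

The payload is a 536 bp promoter from gene 47740 of the marine diatom Phaeodactylum tricornutum, inserted by Gibson cloning. The automated annotation did not label this promoter, so its exact position in the sequence is not given in the feature table. The promoter was "domesticated" by mutating an internal BsaI site, so that it is not cut during BsaI-based assembly. It is flanked by the A and C overhangs of the assembly syntax, which determine where it joins neighbouring parts. The plasmid carries no coding sequence, terminator or reporter of its own. It serves as a standardised promoter module to be combined with other Level 0 parts into a Level 1 transcription unit, presumably for driving transgene expression in diatoms. The record does not describe the native function of gene 47740 or the strength or regulation of its promoter.
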