Features (pLannotate 1.2.2; 4 found; start..end, strand, type, name):
    699..731     +  misc_feature   MCS (fragment): pUC18/19 multiple cloning site
    732..848     +  CDS            tnpA (fragment): TN5P_ECOLX - Also known as tnp. Experimental evidence at protein level: Swiss-Prot protein existence level 1. Mediates transposition of transposon Tn5 by a 'cut and paste' mechanism. First, the monomeric transposase binds the 19 bp inverted DNA repeats flanking the transposon. Then, dimerization of the DNA- bound transposase creates a synaptic DNA complex. After nicking of the first DNA strand, excision of the transposon proceeds through a series of intermediates. The transposase then mediates the insertion of the transposon at a new site by strand transfer. The activity of the wild- type tran
    880..1668    +  CDS            aadA: S3AD_ECOLX - Experimental evidence at protein level: Swiss-Prot protein existence level 1. Mediates bacterial resistance to the antibiotics streptomycin and spectinomycin. From Escherichia coli.
   1762..2350    +  rep_origin     ori: high-copy-number ColE1/pMB1/pBR322/pUC origin of replication
>Addgene plasmid #202106 | pL0_AC-47740 | addgene full sequence | sequence record 405429 | Addgene NGS Result
GCTTTACTGACGAACATGGTCAATGGAGAGGGAGTGAGGCGTCGTCGGTTGCGGGCTGCCGTATCGACTC
TTCCGGATGCGTATACGGTCCGGTGTACGTAGATATGAACGTACCAAGGAAGGTCCGTCAATGAACTGTC
GGTACGCCTTCCTGAGCACCCAAATACCCTAAGTTTTCTACCAATGATAGGGTTCAAGGACTAACGTAAC
GAGTCGGTCGACAATTCTTTCCCAGAAATTCTTCTCGCAGTAGGAATACAATGTCACTAACTAGTAGAGT
ATATTTACTGTTGACTGCAAACAGAGACGAGCACGTACTAGCACAAAATCAATCCTGGAGAACTCTCTAA
CTCCACCGAAAGAAGTATCCCTTGTGAATTTCCGTTGCTTCAATTCGATCGAGCGCGTCGTTTTGTTGGA
TGAAGCTGGGCCCTCCTGAGACCTGAGACGAGACGAGACAGCCTGAGAATGGATGCGAGTAATGAGCTCG
GCACAAAATCACCACTCGATACAGGCAGCCCATCAGTCCGGGACGGCGTCAGCGGGAGAGCCGTTGTAAG
GCGGCAGACTTTGCTCATGTTACCGATGCTATTCGGAAGAACGGCAACTAAGCTGCCGGGTTTGAAACAC
GGATGATCTCGCGGAGGGTAGCATGTTGATTGTAACGATGACAGAGCGTTGCTGCCTGTGATCACCGCTC
CTCTAGAGTCGACTTGCAGGCATGCAAGCTTAGCAAGCGAACCGGAATTGCCAGCTGGGGCGCCCTCTGG
TAAGGTTGGGAAGCCCTGCAAAGTAAACTGGATGGCTTTCTTGCCGCCAAGGATCTGATGGCGCAGGGGA
TCAATATCTGATCAAGAGACAGGATGAGGATCGTTTCGCATGAGGGAAGCGGTGATCGCCGAAGTATCGA
CTCAACTATCAGAGGTAGTTGGCGTCATCGAGCGCCATCTCGAACCGACGTTGCTGGCCGTACATTTGTA
CGGCTCCGCAGTGGATGGCGGCCTGAAGCCACACAGTGATATTGATTTGCTGGTTACGGTGACCGTAAGG
CTTGATGAAACAACGCGGCGAGCTTTGATCAACGACCTTTTGGAAACTTCGGCTTCCCCTGGAGAGAGTG
AGATTCTCCGCGCTGTAGAAGTCACCATTGTTGTGCACGACGACATCATTCCGTGGCGTTATCCAGCTAA
GCGCGAACTGCAATTTGGAGAATGGCAGCGCAATGACATTCTTGCTGGTATCTTCGAGCCAGCCACGATC
GACATTGATCTGGCTATCTTGCTGACAAAAGCAAGAGAACATAGCGTTGCCTTGGTAGGTCCAGCGGCGG
AGGAACTCTTTGATCCGGTTCCTGAACAGGATCTATTTGAGGCGCTAAATGAAACCTTAACGCTATGGAA
CTCGCCGCCCGACTGGGCTGGCGATGAGCGAAATGTAGTGCTTACGTTGTCCCGCATTTGGTACAGCGCA
GTAACCGGCAAAATCGCGCCGAAGGATGTCGCTGCCGACTGGGCAATGGAGCGCCTGCCGGCCCAGTATC
AGCCCGTCATACTTGAAGCTAGACAGGCTTATCTTGGACAAGAAGAAGATCGCTTGGCCTCGCGCGCAGA
TCAGTTGGAAGAATTTGTCCACTACGTGAAAGGCGAGATCACCAAGGTAGTCGGCAAATAATAATCACCT
AGAATGCATGACCAAAATCCCTTAACGTGAGTTTTCGTTCCACTGAGCGTCAGACCCCGTAGAAAAGATC
AAAGGATCTTCTTGAGATCCTTTTTTTCTGCGCGTAATCTGCTGCTTGCAAACAAAAAAACCACCGCTAC
CAGCGGTGGTTTGTTTGCCGGATCAAGAGCTACCAACTCTTTTTCCGAAGGTAACTGGCTTCAGCAGAGC
GCAGATACCAAATACTGTTCTTCTAGTGTAGCCGTAGTTAGGCCACCACTTCAAGAACTCTGTAGCACCG
CCTACATACCTCGCTCTGCTAATCCTGTTACCAGTGGCTGCTGCCAGTGGCGATAAGTCGTGTCTTACCG
GGTTGGACTCAAGACGATAGTTACCGGATAAGGCGCAGCGGTCGGGCTGAACGGGGGGTTCGTGCACACA
GCCCAGCTTGGAGCGAACGACCTACACCGAACTGAGATACCTACAGCGTGAGCTATGAGAAAGCGCCACG
CTTCCCGAAGGGAGAAAGGCGGACAGGTATCCGGTAAGCGGCAGGGTCGGAACAGGAGAGCGCACGAGGG
AGCTTCCAGGGGGAAACGCCTGGTATCTTTATAGTCCTGTCGGGTTTCGCCACCTCTGACTTGAGCGTCG
ATTTTTGTGATGCTCGTCAGGGGGGCGGAGCCTATGGAAAAACGCCAGCAACGCGGCCTTTTTACGGTTC
CTGGCCTTTTGCTGGCCTTTTGCTCACATGTTCTTTCCTGCGTTATCCCCTGATTCTGTGGGTGGAAGGG
CTCGGAGTTGTGGTAATCTATGTATCCTGGTGGTCTCGCATTTATAGTCGAGAGTGAGAATAGAAAGAGG
CTGGTGACCCTGAGCGCTAGTACAAACGACTAAATTGGAGATTCGATGCAGAACTAACAGTAAGCCAG
